Addgene plasmid #23400: pDONR223-CSNK1G3
Depositing lab: William Hahn & David Root. Depositing organization: Dana-Farber Cancer Institute. Publication: COT drives resistance to RAF inhibition through MAP kinase pathway reactivation. Johannessen CM, Boehm JS, Kim SY, Thomas SR, Wardwell L, Johnson LA, Emery CM, Stransky N, Cogdill AP, Barretina J, Caponigro G, Hieronymus H, Murray RR, Salehi-Ashtiani K, Hill DE, Vidal M, Zhao JJ, Yang X, Alkan O, Kim S, Harris JL, Wilson CJ, Myer VE, Finan PM, Root DE, Roberts TM, Golub T, Flaherty KT, Dummer R, Weber BL, Sellers WR, Schlegel R, Wargo JA, Hahn WC, Garraway LA. Nature. 2010 Dec 16;468(7326):968-72. doi: 10.1038/nature09627 PubMed 21107320.
Backbone
  Vector backbone: pDONR223
  Backbone manufacturer: Invitrogen
  Backbone size w/o insert (bp): 5005
  Vector type: Gateway Donor vector
Growth in bacteria
  Bacterial resistance: Spectinomycin, 50 μg/mL
  Growth temperature: 37°C
  Growth strain: DH5alpha
  Copy number: High Copy
Gene/Insert
  Gene/Insert name: CSNK1G3 (alt name: casein kinase 1, gamma 3)
  Species: H. sapiens (human)
  Insert size (bp): 1272
  Entrez Gene: CSNK1G3 (a.k.a. CKI-gamma 3, CSNK1G3L)
  Cloning method: Gateway Cloning
  Sequencing primers: 5′ M13pUC-fwd; 3′ M13rev
Terms and licenses: Academic/Nonprofit Terms; Industry Terms: Not Available to Industry
Depositor comments: The ORF has no Stop codon. This design enables easy recombination into a destination vector to add an epitope tag of choice and Stop codon to the ORF. Do NOT use this plasmid directly for transfections. A set of 4 custom lentiviral vectors is available ( pLX301 (http://www.addgene.org/25895/) , pLX302 (http://www.addgene.org/25896/) , pLX303 (http://www.addgene.org/25897/) , pLX304 (http://www.addgene.org/25890/) ) to be used to express these ORFs in mammalian cells. These plasmids are not included in the kit and must be ordered separately.
How to cite: pDONR223-CSNK1G3 was a gift from William Hahn & David Root (Addgene plasmid # 23400 ; http://n2t.net/addgene:23400 ; RRID:Addgene_23400)
