[The description below was written by a language model from this plasmid's Addgene catalogue record, the feature table of its GenBank file and pLannotate feature annotations shown in this document.]
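Description:
pDONR223-CSNK1G3 is a Gateway entry clone built in the Invitrogen pDONR223 donor backbone, carrying the open reading frame of human CSNK1G3 (casein kinase 1, gamma 3), a serine/threonine protein kinase. It is a bacterial propagation and cloning plasmid, not an expression vector. It replicates in E. coli from a high-copy ColE1/pUC-type origin and is selected with spectinomycin through the aadA (SmR) aminoglycoside adenylyltransferase gene. Short annotated fragments of a class 1 integron Pc promoter and a gentamicin resistance gene sit just upstream of this marker. Other backbone elements include rrnB T1 and T2 transcription terminators, a T7 promoter next to the insert, and small remnants of lacI and lacZα.

The roughly 1.27 kb ORF is flanked on both sides by attL recombination sites, so an LR Clonase reaction can transfer it in a defined orientation and reading frame into any compatible destination vector. The automated annotation labels both sites attL3, while the partial 552 bp GenBank record, which covers only one end of the construct, annotates a single attL1 site. The annotation tool also matched the coding sequence to the mouse Csnk1g3 protein, but the catalogue lists the insert as human. The sequenced plasmid is 4,062 nt, shorter than the listed 5,005 bp empty backbone, as expected when the donor vector's selection cassette is replaced by the ORF.

The ORF lacks a stop codon, so a destination vector can supply a C-terminal epitope tag and the stop codon. The depositors say the plasmid should not be transfected directly and point to a companion set of lentiviral destination vectors for mammalian expression. It belongs to a kinase ORF collection associated with a study of resistance to RAF inhibition.
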