Features (pLannotate 1.2.2; 12 found; start..end, strand, type, name):
      2..97      +  protein_bind   attL3: mutant version of attL; recombination site for the Gateway® LR reaction LR Clonase™
    103..1371    +  CDS            Csnk1g3: KC1G3_MOUSE - Experimental evidence at protein level: Swiss-Prot protein existence level 1. Serine/threonine-protein kinase. Casein kinases are operationally defined by their preferential utilization of acidic proteins such as caseins as substrates. It can phosphorylate a large number of proteins. Participates in Wnt signaling (By similarity). Regulates fast synaptic transmission mediated by glutamate. From Mus musculus (Mouse).
   1376..1471    -  protein_bind   attL3: mutant version of attL; recombination site for the Gateway® LR reaction LR Clonase™
   1490..1508    -  promoter       T7 promoter: promoter for bacteriophage T7 RNA polymerase
   1698..1721    +  promoter       Pc promoter (fragment): intI1 (promoter lies within the coding sequence); class 1 integron promoter
   1897..1953    +  CDS            GmR (fragment): gentamycin acetyltransferase; aacC1; confers resistance to gentamycin
   1960..2751    +  CDS            SmR: aminoglycoside adenylyltransferase (Murphy, 1985); aadA; confers resistance to spectinomycin and streptomycin
   2844..3432    +  rep_origin     ori: high-copy-number ColE1/pMB1/pBR322/pUC origin of replication
   3615..3707    +  CDS            lacI (fragment): lac repressor; lacI; The lac repressor binds to the lac operator to inhibit transcription in E. coli. This inhibition can be relieved by adding lactose or isopropyl-β-D-thiogalactopyranoside (IPTG).
   3762..3789    -  terminator     rrnB T2 terminator: transcription terminator T2 from the E. coli rrnB gene
   3921..3964    +  terminator     rrnB T1 terminator: Escherichia coli rrnB; transcription terminator T1 from the E. coli rrnB gene
   4011..4047    -  CDS            lacZα (fragment): LacZα fragment of β-galactosidase; lacZ fragment
>Addgene plasmid #23400 | pDONR223-CSNK1G3 | addgene full sequence | sequence record 457346 | Addgene NGS Result
CAAATAATGATTTTATTTTGACTGATAGTGACCTGTTCGTTGCAACAAATTGATGAGCAATGCTTTTTTA
TAATGCCAACTTTGTACAAAAAAGTTGGCACCATGGAAAATAAAAAGAAAGACAAGGACAAATCAGATGA
TAGAATGGCACGACCTAGTGGTCGATCGGGACACAACACTCGAGGAACTGGGTCTTCATCGTCTGGAGTT
TTAATGGTTGGACCTAACTTTAGAGTTGGAAAAAAAATTGGATGTGGCAATTTTGGAGAATTACGATTAG
GGAAAAATTTATACACAAATGAATATGTGGCAATTAAGTTGGAGCCCATGAAATCAAGAGCACCACAGCT
ACATTTGGAATACAGATTCTATAAGCAGTTAGGATCTGGAGATGGTATACCTCAAGTTTACTATTTCGGC
CCTTGTGGTAAATACAATGCTATGGTGCTGGAACTGCTGGGACCTAGTTTGGAAGACTTGTTTGACTTGT
GTGACAGAACATTTTCTCTTAAAACAGTTCTCATGATAGCTATACAACTGATTTCTCGCATGGAATATGT
CCATTCAAAGAACTTGATATACAGAGATGTAAAACCTGAGAACTTCTTAATAGGACGACCAGGAAACAAA
ACCCAGCAAGTTATTCACATTATAGATTTTGGTTTGGCAAAGGAATATATTGATCCGGAGACAAAGAAAC
ACATACCATACAGAGAACACAAGAGCCTTACAGGAACAGCTAGATATATGAGCATAAACACACATTTAGG
AAAAGAACAAAGTAGAAGAGACGATTTAGAAGCTTTAGGTCATATGTTCATGTATTTTCTGAGAGGCAGT
CTTCCTTGGCAAGGCTTAAAGGCTGACACATTAAAGGAGAGGTATCAGAAAATTGGAGATACAAAACGGG
CTACACCAATAGAAGTGTTATGTGAAAATTTTCCAGAAATGGCAACATATCTTCGTTATGTAAGAAGGCT
AGATTTTTTTGAAAAACCAGACTATGACTACTTAAGAAAGCTTTTTACTGACTTGTTTGATCGAAAAGGA
TATATGTTTGATTATGAATATGACTGGATTGGTAAACAGTTGCCTACTCCAGTGGGTGCAGTTCAGCAAG
ATCCTGCTCTGTCATCAAACAGAGAAGCACATCAACACAGAGATAAGATGCAACAATCCAAAAACCAGGT
TGTAAGTTCTACAAATGGAGAGTTAAACACAGATGACCCCACCGCAGGACGTTCAAATGCACCCATCACA
GCCCCTACTGAAGTAGAAGTGATGGATGAAACCAACTGCCAGAAAGTGTTGAACATGTGGTGCTGCTGTT
TTTTCAAACGAAGGAAAAGGAAAACCATACAGCGCCACAAATTGCCAACTTTCTTGTACAAAGTTGGCAT
TATAAGAAAGCATTGCTTATCAATTTGTTGCAACGAACAGGTCACTATCAGTCAAAATAAAATCATTATT
TGCCATCCAGCTGATATCCCCTATAGTGAGTCGTATTACATGGTCATAGCTGTTTCCTGGCAGCTCTGGC
CCGTGTCTCAAAATCTCTGATGTTACATTGCACAAGATAAAAATATATCATCATGCCTCCTCTAGACCAG
CCAGGACAGAAATGCCTCGACTTCGCTGCTACCCAAGGTTGCCGGGTGACGCACACCGTGGAAACGGATG
AAGGCACGAACCCAGTGGACATAAGCCTGTTCGGTTCGTAAGCTGTAATGCAAGTAGCGTATGCGCTCAC
GCAACTGGTCCAGAACCTTGACCGAACGCAGCGGTGGTAACGGCGCAGTGGCGGTTTTCATGGCTTGTTA
TGACTGTTTTTTTGGGGTACAGTCTATGCCTCGGGCATCCAAGCAGCAAGCGCGTTACGCCGTGGGTCGA
TGTTTGATGTTATGGAGCAGCAACGATGTTACGCAGCAGGGCAGTCGCCCTAAAACAAAGTTAAACATTA
TGAGGGAAGCGGTGATCGCCGAAGTATCGACTCAACTATCAGAGGTAGTTGGCGTCATCGAGCGCCATCT
CGAACCGACGTTGCTGGCCGTACATTTGTACGGCTCCGCAGTGGATGGCGGCCTGAAGCCACACAGTGAT
ATTGATTTGCTGGTTACGGTGACCGTAAGGCTTGATGAAACAACGCGGCGAGCTTTGATCAACGACCTTT
TGGAAACTTCGGCTTCCCCTGGAGAGAGCGAGATTCTCCGCGCTGTAGAAGTCACCATTGTTGTGCACGA
CGACATCATTCCGTGGCGTTATCCAGCTAAGCGCGAACTGCAATTTGGAGAATGGCAGCGCAATGACATT
CTTGCAGGTATCTTCGAGCCAGCCACGATCGACATTGATCTGGCTATCTTGCTGACAAAAGCAAGAGAAC
ATAGCGTTGCCTTGGTAGGTCCAGCGGCGGAGGAACTCTTTGATCCGGTTCCTGAACAGGATCTATTTGA
GGCGCTAAATGAAACCTTAACGCTATGGAACTCGCCGCCCGACTGGGCTGGCGATGAGCGAAATGTAGTG
CTTACGTTGTCCCGCATTTGGTACAGCGCAGTAACCGGCAAAATCGCGCCGAAGGATGTCGCTGCCGACT
GGGCAATGGAGCGCCTGCCGGCCCAGTATCAGCCCGTCATACTTGAAGCTAGACAGGCTTATCTTGGACA
AGAAGAAGATCGCTTGGCCTCGCGCGCAGATCAGTTGGAAGAATTTGTCCACTACGTGAAAGGCGAGATC
ACCAAGGTAGTCGGCAAATAACCCTCGAGCCACCCATGACCAAAATCCCTTAACGTGAGTTACGCGTCGT
TCCACTGAGCGTCAGACCCCGTAGAAAAGATCAAAGGATCTTCTTGAGATCCTTTTTTTCTGCGCGTAAT
CTGCTGCTTGCAAACAAAAAAACCACCGCTACCAGCGGTGGTTTGTTTGCCGGATCAAGAGCTACCAACT
CTTTTTCCGAAGGTAACTGGCTTCAGCAGAGCGCAGATACCAAATACTGTTCTTCTAGTGTAGCCGTAGT
TAGGCCACCACTTCAAGAACTCTGTAGCACCGCCTACATACCTCGCTCTGCTAATCCTGTTACCAGTGGC
TGCTGCCAGTGGCGATAAGTCGTGTCTTACCGGGTTGGACTCAAGACGATAGTTACCGGATAAGGCGCAG
CGGTCGGGCTGAACGGGGGGTTCGTGCACACAGCCCAGCTTGGAGCGAACGACCTACACCGAACTGAGAT
ACCTACAGCGTGAGCTATGAGAAAGCGCCACGCTTCCCGAAGGGAGAAAGGCGGACAGGTATCCGGTAAG
CGGCAGGGTCGGAACAGGAGAGCGCACGAGGGAGCTTCCAGGGGGAAACGCCTGGTATCTTTATAGTCCT
GTCGGGTTTCGCCACCTCTGACTTGAGCGTCGATTTTTGTGATGCTCGTCAGGGGGGCGGAGCCTATGGA
AAAACGCCAGCAACGCGGCCTTTTTACGGTTCCTGGCCTTTTGCTGGCCTTTTGCTCACATGTTCTTTCC
TGCGTTATCCCCTGATTCTGTGGATAACCGTATTACCGCCTTTGAGTGAGCTGATACCGCTCGCCGCAGC
CGAACGACCGAGCGCAGCGAGTCAGTGAGCGAGGAAGCGGAAGAGCGCCCAATACGCAAACCGCCTCTCC
CCGCGCGTTGGCCGATTCATTAATGCAGCTGGCACGACAGGTTTCCCGACTGGAAAGCGGGCAGTGAGCG
CAACGCAATTAATACGCGTACCGCTAGCCAGGAAGAGTTTGTAGAAACGCAAAAAGGCCATCCGTCAGGA
TGGCCTTCTGCTTAGTTTGATGCCTGGCAGTTTATGGCGGGCGTCCTGCCCGCCACCCTCCGGGCCGTTG
CTTCACAACGTTCAAATCCGCTCCCGGCGGATTTGTCCTACTCAGGAGAGCGTTCACCGACAAACAACAG
ATAAAACGAAAGGCCCAGTCTTCCGACTGAGCCTTTCGTTTTATTTGATGCCTGGCAGTTCCCTACTCTC
GCGTTAACGCTAGCATGGATGTTTTCCCAGTCACGACGTTGTAAAACGACGGCCAGTCTTAAGCTCGGGC
CC
