LOCUS       Exported 552 bp ds-DNA linear SYN 27-MAY-2021
DEFINITION  synthetic linear DNA
ACCESSION   .
VERSION     .
KEYWORDS    pDONR223-CSNK1G3
SOURCE      synthetic DNA construct
  ORGANISM  synthetic DNA construct
REFERENCE   1 (bases 1 to 552)
  AUTHORS   Johannessen CM, Boehm JS, Kim SY, Thomas SR, Wardwell L, Johnson LA,
            Emery CM, Stransky N, Cogdill AP, Barretina J, Caponigro G,
            Hieronymus H, Murray RR, Salehi-Ashtiani K, Hill DE, Vidal M, Zhao
            JJ, Yang X, Alkan O, Kim S, Harris JL, Wilson CJ, Myer VE, Finan PM,
            Root DE, Roberts TM, Golub T, Flaherty KT, Dummer R, Weber BL,
            Sellers WR, Schlegel R, Wargo JA, Hahn WC, Garraway LA
  TITLE     COT drives resistance to RAF inhibition through MAP kinase pathway
            reactivation.
  JOURNAL   Nature. 2010 Nov 24. ():.
  PUBMED    21107320
REFERENCE   2 (bases 1 to 552)
  AUTHORS   .
  TITLE     Direct Submission
  JOURNAL   Exported May 27, 2021 from SnapGene Server 1.1.58
            http://www.snapgene.com
FEATURES             Location/Qualifiers
     source          1..552
                     /organism="synthetic DNA construct"
                     /mol_type="other DNA"
     protein_bind    1..100
                     /gene="mutant version of attL"
                     /label=attL1
                     /bound_moiety="LR Clonase(TM)"
                     /note="recombination site for the Gateway(R) LR reaction"
ORIGIN
        1 ccaataatga ttttattttg actgatagtg acctgttcgt tgcaacaaat tgatgagcaa
       61 tgctttttta taatgccaac tttgtacaaa aaagttggca ccatggaaaa taaaaagaaa
      121 gacaaggaca aatcagatga tagaatggca cgacctagtg gtcgatcggg acacaacact
      181 cgaggaactg ggtcttcatc gtctggagtt ttaatggttg gacctaactt tagagttgga
      241 aaaaaaattg gatgtggcaa ttttggagaa ttacgattag ggaaaaattt atacacaaat
      301 gaatatgtgg caattaagtt ggagcccatg aaatcaagag caccacagct acatttggaa
      361 tacagattct ataagcagtt aggatctgga gatggtatac ctcaagttta ctatttcggc
      421 ccttgtggta aatacaatgc tatggtgctg gaactgctgg gacctagttt ggaagacttg
      481 tttgacttgt gtgacagaac attttctctt aaaacagttc tcatgatagc tatacaactg
      541 atttctcgca tg
//
