>Addgene plasmid #23400 | pDONR223-CSNK1G3 | depositor partial sequence | sequence record 10957 | Author sequence
ATGGAAAATAAAAAGAAAGACAAGGACAAATCAGATGATAGAATGGCACGACCTAGTGGTCGATCGGGAC
ACAACACTCGAGGAACTGGGTCTTCATCGTCTGGAGTTTTAATGGTTGGACCTAACTTTAGAGTTGGAAA
AAAAATTGGATGTGGCAATTTTGGAGAATTACGATTAGGGAAAAATTTATACACAAATGAATATGTGGCA
ATTAAGTTGGAGCCCATGAAATCAAGAGCACCACAGCTACATTTGGAATACAGATTCTATAAGCAGTTAG
GATCTGGAGATGGTATACCTCAAGTTTACTATTTCGGCCCTTGTGGTAAATACAATGCTATGGTGCTGGA
ACTGCTGGGACCTAGTTTGGAAGACTTGTTTGACTTGTGTGACAGAACATTTTCTCTTAAAACAGTTCTC
ATGATAGCTATACAACTGATTTCTCGCATGGAATATGTCCATTCAAAGAACTTGATATACAGAGATGTAA
AACCTGAGAACTTCTTAATAGGACGACCAGGAAACAAAACCCAGCAAGTTATTCACATTATAGATTTTGG
TTTGGCAAAGGAATATATTGATCCGGAGACAAAGAAACACATACCATACAGAGAACACAAGAGCCTTACA
GGAACAGCTAGATATATGAGCATAAACACACATTTAGGAAAAGAACAAAGTAGAAGAGACGATTTAGAAG
CTTTAGGTCATATGTTCATGTATTTTCTGAGAGGCAGTCTTCCTTGGCAAGGCTTAAAGGCTGACACATT
AAAGGAGAGGTATCAGAAAATTGGAGATACAAAACGGGCTACACCAATAGAAGTGTTATGTGAAAATTTT
CCAGAAATGGCAACATATCTTCGTTATGTAAGAAGGCTAGATTTTTTTGAAAAACCAGACTATGACTACT
TAAGAAAGCTTTTTACTGACTTGTTTGATCGAAAAGGATATATGTTTGATTATGAATATGACTGGATTGG
TAAACAGTTGCCTACTCCAGTGGGTGCAGTTCAGCAAGATCCTGCTCTGTCATCAAACAGAGAAGCACAT
CAACACAGAGATAAGATGCAACAATCCAAAAACCAGGTTGTAAGTTCTACAAATGGAGAGTTAAACACAG
ATGACCCCACCGCAGGACGTTCAAATGCACCCATCACAGCCCCTACTGAAGTAGAAGTGATGGATGAAAC
CAACTGCCAGAAAGTGTTGAACATGTGGTGCTGCTGTTTTTTCAAACGAAGGAAAAGGAAAACCATACAG
CGCCACAAATTGC
